Addgene plasmid #147967: pCIneo-V5-SBP-MBP-HsNanos1_1-58_X
Purpose: Mammalian Expression of HsNanos1_1-58
Depositing lab: Elisa Izaurralde. Depositing organization: Max Planck Institute for Developmental Biology. Publication: Structural basis for the Nanos-mediated recruitment of the CCR4-NOT complex and translational repression. Bhandari D, Raisch T, Weichenrieder O, Jonas S, Izaurralde E. Genes Dev. 2014 Apr 15;28(8):888-901. doi: 10.1101/gad.237289.113. PubMed 24736845.
Backbone
  Vector backbone: pCI-neo
  Vector type: Mammalian Expression
Growth in bacteria
  Bacterial resistance: Ampicillin, 100 μg/mL
  Growth temperature: 37°C
  Growth strain: DH5alpha
  Copy number: High Copy
Gene/Insert
  Gene/Insert name: HsNanos1_1-58
  Species: H. sapiens (human)
  Entrez Gene: NANOS1 (a.k.a. RP11-498J9.3, NOS1)
  Cloning method: Unknown
Terms and licenses: Academic/Nonprofit Terms; Industry Terms: Not Available to Industry
Depositor comments: synthesized DNA from GeneArt. Codon optimized for Expression in human cells. Plasmids from this collection were made available to the research community and donated after the lab closed. Please note that the sequence provided by the depositing laboratory may be theoretical/predicted or based on Sanger sequencing results. There may be discrepancies between sequencing results obtained by Addgene and the depositor sequence. If an Addgene verified sequence is not available, please contact before placing your order to request that our lab fully sequence the plasmid.
How to cite: pCIneo-V5-SBP-MBP-HsNanos1_1-58_X was a gift from Elisa Izaurralde (Addgene plasmid # 147967 ; http://n2t.net/addgene:147967 ; RRID:Addgene_147967)
