[The description below was written by a language model from this plasmid's Addgene catalogue record and pLannotate feature annotations shown in this document.]
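Description:
pCIneo-V5-SBP-MBP-HsNanos1_1-58_X is a mammalian expression plasmid of about 6.9 kb built on the pCI-neo backbone. It is propagated in E. coli as a high-copy plasmid through a ColE1/pUC-type origin and selected with ampicillin via the β-lactamase gene. An f1 origin is also present, allowing single-stranded DNA production. For selection in mammalian cells, the backbone carries a neomycin phosphotransferase cassette driven by the SV40 enhancer/early promoter and terminated by a synthetic poly(A) signal, which permits G418 selection of stable transfectants.

The expression unit uses the human CMV immediate-early enhancer and promoter, followed by the chimeric β-globin/immunoglobulin intron that generally improves mRNA processing and expression, and ends in the SV40 poly(A) signal. A T7 promoter lies just upstream of the coding region, with a partial T3 promoter on the opposite strand downstream. The open reading frame encodes an N-terminal tandem tag of V5 epitope, streptavidin-binding peptide (SBP) and cytosolic maltose-binding protein lacking its signal sequence. This tag is fused to residues 1–58 of human NANOS1. According to the depositor, this fragment was synthesized and codon-optimized for human cells.

The V5 tag allows immunodetection, the SBP supports pulldown on streptavidin resin, and the MBP probably serves as a stabilising carrier for the short Nanos1 fragment, though the record does not state its role. The associated publication concerns Nanos-mediated recruitment of the CCR4-NOT complex and translational repression, so the construct is suited to interaction assays with this N-terminal region in human cells. The meaning of the "_X" suffix is not explained in the record, and the depositor sequence may be theoretical.
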