Features (pLannotate 1.2.2; 22 found; start..end, strand, type, name):
    140..517     +  enhancer       CMV enhancer: human cytomegalovirus immediate early enhancer
    518..729     +  promoter       CMV promoter: human cytomegalovirus (CMV) immediate early promoter
    890..1022    +  intron         chimeric intron: chimera between introns from human β-globin and immunoglobulin heavy chain genes
   1067..1085    +  promoter       T7 promoter: promoter for bacteriophage T7 RNA polymerase
   1107..1148    +  CDS            V5 tag: epitope tag from simian virus 5
   1170..1283    +  CDS            SBP: streptavidin-binding peptide selected from a peptide library; binds streptavidin with nanomolar affinity (Keefe et al., 2001)
   1308..2399    +  CDS            MBP: maltose binding protein from E. coli; malE (mutated); This version of the gene does not encode a signal sequence, so MBP will remain in the cytosol.
   2412..2585    +  CDS            NANOS1 (fragment): NANO1_HUMAN - Also known as NOS1. Experimental evidence at protein level: Swiss-Prot protein existence level 1. May act as a translational repressor which regulates translation of specific mRNAs by forming a complex with PUM2 that associates with the 3'-UTR of mRNA targets. Capable of interfering with the proadhesive and anti-invasive functions of E-cadherin. Up-regulates the production of MMP14 to promote tumor cell invasion. From Homo sapiens (Human).
   2600..2617    -  promoter       T3 promoter (fragment): promoter for bacteriophage T3 RNA polymerase
   2635..2756    -  polyA_signal   SV40 poly(A) signal: SV40 polyadenylation signal
   2779..2847    -  CDS            large T antigen (fragment): large T antigen from SV40 (simian virus 40)
   2871..2938    +  CDS            lacZα (fragment): LacZα fragment of β-galactosidase; lacZ fragment
   2942..3370    +  rep_origin     f1 ori (sequence partly withheld): f1 bacteriophage origin of replication; arrow indicates direction of (+) strand synthesis
   3398..3449    -  misc_feature   bom (fragment): basis of mobility region from pBR322
   3514..3871    +  promoter       SV40 promoter: SV40 enhancer and early promoter
   3922..4713    +  CDS            neo: KKA2_KLEPN - Also known as kan, nptII. Experimental evidence at protein level: Swiss-Prot protein existence level 1. Resistance to kanamycin, neomycin, paromomycin, ribostamycin, butirosin and gentamicin B. From Klebsiella pneumoniae.
   4780..4828    +  polyA_signal   poly(A) signal: synthetic polyadenylation signal
   4848..4902    -  misc_feature   bom (fragment): basis of mobility region from pBR322
   5004..5039    -  CDS            rop (fragment): Rop protein, which maintains plasmids at low copy number; rop
   5134..5238    +  promoter       AmpR promoter: bla
   5239..6099    +  CDS            AmpR: β-lactamase; bla; confers resistance to ampicillin, carbenicillin, and related antibiotics
   6270..6858    +  rep_origin     ori: high-copy-number ColE1/pMB1/pBR322/pUC origin of replication
>Addgene plasmid #147967 | pCIneo-V5-SBP-MBP-HsNanos1_1-58_X | depositor full sequence | sequence record 290414 | Full Sequence
TCAATATTGGCCATTAGCCATATTATTCATTGGTTATATAGCATAAATCAATATTGGCTATTGGCCATTG
CATACGTTGTATCTATATCATAATATGTACATTTATATTGGCTCATGTCCAATATGACCGCCATGTTGGC
ATTGATTATTGACTAGTTATTAATAGTAATCAATTACGGGGTCATTAGTTCATAGCCCATATATGGAGTT
CCGCGTTACATAACTTACGGTAAATGGCCCGCCTGGCTGACCGCCCAACGACCCCCGCCCATTGACGTCA
ATAATGACGTATGTTCCCATAGTAACGCCAATAGGGACTTTCCATTGACGTCAATGGGTGGAGTATTTAC
GGTAAACTGCCCACTTGGCAGTACATCAAGTGTATCATATGCCAAGTCCGCCCCCTATTGACGTCAATGA
CGGTAAATGGCCCGCCTGGCATTATGCCCAGTACATGACCTTACGGGACTTTCCTACTTGGCAGTACATC
TACGTATTAGTCATCGCTATTACCATGGTGATGCGGTTTTGGCAGTACACCAATGGGCGTGGATAGCGGT
TTGACTCACGGGGATTTCCAAGTCTCCACCCCATTGACGTCAATGGGAGTTTGTTTTGGCACCAAAATCA
ACGGGACTTTCCAAAATGTCGTAACAACTGCGATCGCCCGCCCCGTTGACGCAAATGGGCGGTAGGCGTG
TACGGTGGGAGGTCTATATAAGCAGAGCTCGTTTAGTGAACCGTCAGATCACTAGAAGCTTTATTGCGGT
AGTTTATCACAGTTAAATTGCTAACGCAGTCAGTGCTTCTGACACAACAGTCTCGAACTTAAGCTGCAGT
GACTCTCTTAAGGTAGCCTTGCAGAAGTTGGTCGTGAGGCACTGGGCAGGTAAGTATCAAGGTTACAAGA
CAGGTTTAAGGAGACCAATAGAAACTGGGCTTGTCGAGACAGAGAAGACTCTTGCGTTTCTGATAGGCAC
CTATTGGTCTTACTGACATCCACTTTGCCTTTCTCTCCACAGGTGTCCACTCCCAGTTCAATTACAGCTC
TTAAGGCTAGAGTACTTAATACGACTCACTATAGGCTAGCAATTGCGGCCACCATGGGTAAGCCTATCCC
TAACCCTCTCCTCGGTCTCGATTCTACGCCCGGAAGCGGTAGCGGTACCATGGACGAGAAGACCACCGGC
TGGGGGGGCGGCCACGTGGTGGAGGGCCTGGCCGGCGAGCTGGAGCAGCTGCGGGCCAGGCTGGAGCACC
ACCCTCAGGGCCAGCGGGAGCCCTCCGGCGGCTGCAAGCCCCTCGACATGAAAATCGAAGAAGGTAAACT
GGTAATCTGGATTAACGGCGATAAAGGCTATAACGGTCTCGCTGAAGTCGGTAAGAAATTCGAGAAAGAT
ACCGGAATTAAAGTCACCGTTGAGCATCCGGATAAACTGGAAGAGAAATTCCCGCAGGTTGCGGCAACTG
GCGATGGCCCTGACATTATCTTCTGGGCACACGACCGCTTTGGTGGCTACGCTCAATCTGGCCTGTTGGC
TGAAATCACCCCGGACAAAGCGTTCCAGGACAAGCTGTATCCGTTTACCTGGGATGCCGTACGTTACAAC
GGCAAGCTGATTGCTTACCCGATCGCTGTTGAAGCGTTATCGCTGATTTATAACAAAGATCTGCTGCCGA
ACCCGCCAAAAACCTGGGAAGAGATCCCGGCGCTGGATAAAGAACTGAAAGCGAAAGGTAAGAGCGCGCT
GATGTTCAACCTGCAAGAACCGTACTTCACCTGGCCGCTGATTGCTGCTGACGGGGGTTATGCGTTCAAG
TATGAAAACGGCAAGTACGACATTAAAGACGTGGGCGTGGATAACGCTGGCGCGAAAGCGGGTCTGACCT
TCCTGGTTGACCTGATTAAAAGCAAACACATGAATGCAGACACCGATTACTCCATCGCAGAAGCTGCCTT
TAATAAAGGCGAAACAGCGATGACCATCAACGGCCCGTGGGCATGGTCCAACATCGACACCAGCAAAGTG
AATTATGGTGTAACGGTACTGCCGACCTTCAAGGGTCAACCATCCAAACCGTTCGTTGGCGTGCTGAGCG
CAGGTATTAACGCCGCCAGTCCGAACAAAGAGCTGGCGAAAGAGTTCCTCGAAAACTATCTGCTGACTGA
TGAAGGTCTGGAAGCGGTTAATAAAGACAAACCGCTGGGTGCCGTAGCGCTGAAGTCTTACGAGGAAGAG
TTGGCGAAAGATCCACGTATTGCCGCCACCATGGAAAACGCCCAGAAAGGTGAAATCATGCCGAACATCC
CGCAGATGTCCGCTTTCTGGTATGCCGTGCGTACTGCGGTGATCAACGCCGCCAGCGGTCGTCAGACTGT
CGATGAAGCCCTGAAAGACCCTCCACTCGAGATGGAAGCCTTCCCATGGGCCCCCAGATCCCCCAGAAGA
GGCAGAGCACCTCCTCCCATGGCCCTGGTGCCAAGCGCCAGATATGTGTCTGCCCCTGGACCTGCCCACC
CCCAGCCTTTCAGCAGCTGGAACGATTACCTGGGCCTGGCCACCCTGATCACCAAGGCCGTGGATTAAGC
GGCCGCTTCCCTTTAGTGAGGGTTAATGCTTCGAGCAGACATGATAAGATACATTGATGAGTTTGGACAA
ACCACAACTAGAATGCAGTGAAAAAAATGCTTTATTTGTGAAATTTGTGATGCTATTGCTTTATTTGTAA
CCATTATAAGCTGCAATAAACAAGTTAACAACAACAATTGCATTCATTTTATGTTTCAGGTTCAGGGGGA
GATGTGGGAGGTTTTTTAAAGCAAGTAAAACCTCTACAAATGTGGTAAAATCCGATAAGGATCGATCCGG
GCTGGCGTAATAGCGAAGAGGCCCGCACCGATCGCCCTTCCCAACAGTTGCGCAGCCTGAATGGCGAATG
G
[124 nt withheld, positions 2942-3065]
C
[91 nt withheld, positions 3067-3157]
A
[49 nt withheld, positions 3159-3207]
CCTTTGACGTTGGAGTCCACGTTCTTT
[37 nt withheld, positions 3235-3271]
ACCCTATCTCGGTCTATTCTTTTGATTTATAAGGGATTTTGCCGATTTCGGCCTATTGGTTAAAAAATGA
GCTGATTTAACAAAAATTTAACGCGAATTTTAACAAAATATTAACGCTTACAATTTCCTGATGCGGTATT
TTCTCCTTACGCATCTGTGCGGTATTTCACACCGCATACGCGGATCTGCGCAGCACCATGGCCTGAAATA
ACCTCTGAAAGAGGAACTTGGTTAGGTACCTTCTGAGGCGGAAAGAACCAGCTGTGGAATGTGTGTCAGT
TAGGGTGTGGAAAGTCCCCAGGCTCCCCAGCAGGCAGAAGTATGCAAAGCATGCATCTCAATTAGTCAGC
AACCAGGTGTGGAAAGTCCCCAGGCTCCCCAGCAGGCAGAAGTATGCAAAGCATGCATCTCAATTAGTCA
GCAACCATAGTCCCGCCCCTAACTCCGCCCATCCCGCCCCTAACTCCGCCCAGTTCCGCCCATTCTCCGC
CCCATGGCTGACTAATTTTTTTTATTTATGCAGAGGCCGAGGCCGCCTCGGCCTCTGAGCTATTCCAGAA
GTAGTGAGGAGGCTTTTTTGGAGGCCTAGGCTTTTGCAAAAAGCTTGATTCTTCTGACACAACAGTCTCG
AACTTAAGGCTAGAGCCACCATGATTGAACAAGATGGATTGCACGCAGGTTCTCCGGCCGCTTGGGTGGA
GAGGCTATTCGGCTATGACTGGGCACAACAGACAATCGGCTGCTCTGATGCCGCCGTGTTCCGGCTGTCA
GCGCAGGGGCGCCCGGTTCTTTTTGTCAAGACCGACCTGTCCGGTGCCCTGAATGAACTGCAGGACGAGG
CAGCGCGGCTATCGTGGCTGGCCACGACGGGCGTTCCTTGCGCAGCTGTGCTCGACGTTGTCACTGAAGC
GGGAAGGGACTGGCTGCTATTGGGCGAAGTGCCGGGGCAGGATCTCCTGTCATCTCACCTTGCTCCTGCC
GAGAAAGTATCCATCATGGCTGATGCAATGCGGCGGCTGCATACGCTTGATCCGGCTACCTGCCCATTCG
ACCACCAAGCGAAACATCGCATCGAGCGAGCACGTACTCGGATGGAAGCCGGTCTTGTCGATCAGGATGA
TCTGGACGAAGAGCATCAGGGGCTCGCGCCAGCCGAACTGTTCGCCAGGCTCAAGGCGCGCATGCCCGAC
GGCGAGGATCTCGTCGTGACCCATGGCGATGCCTGCTTGCCGAATATCATGGTGGAAAATGGCCGCTTTT
CTGGATTCATCGACTGTGGCCGGCTGGGTGTGGCGGACCGCTATCAGGACATAGCGTTGGCTACCCGTGA
TATTGCTGAAGAGCTTGGCGGCGAATGGGCTGACCGCTTCCTCGTGCTTTACGGTATCGCCGCTCCCGAT
TCGCAGCGCATCGCCTTCTATCGCCTTCTTGACGAGTTCTTCTGAGCGGGACTCTGGGGTTCGAAATGAC
CGACCAAGCGACGCCCAACCTGCCATCACGATGGCCGCAATAAAATATCTTTATTTTCATTACATCTGTG
TGTTGGTTTTTTGTGTGAATCGATAGCGATAAGGATCCGCGTATGGTGCACTCTCAGTACAATCTGCTCT
GATGCCGCATAGTTAAGCCAGCCCCGACACCCGCCAACACCCGCTGACGCGCCCTGACGGGCTTGTCTGC
TCCCGGCATCCGCTTACAGACAAGCTGTGACCGTCTCCGGGAGCTGCATGTGTCAGAGGTTTTCACCGTC
ATCACCGAAACGCGCGAGACGAAAGGGCCTCGTGATACGCCTATTTTTATAGGTTAATGTCATGATAATA
ATGGTTTCTTAGACGTCAGGTGGCACTTTTCGGGGAAATGTGCGCGGAACCCCTATTTGTTTATTTTTCT
AAATACATTCAAATATGTATCCGCTCATGAGACAATAACCCTGATAAATGCTTCAATAATATTGAAAAAG
GAAGAGTATGAGTATTCAACATTTCCGTGTCGCCCTTATTCCCTTTTTTGCGGCATTTTGCCTTCCTGTT
TTTGCTCACCCAGAAACGCTGGTGAAAGTAAAAGATGCTGAAGATCAGTTGGGTGCACGAGTGGGTTACA
TCGAACTGGATCTCAACAGCGGTAAGATCCTTGAGAGTTTTCGCCCCGAAGAACGTTTTCCAATGATGAG
CACTTTTAAAGTTCTGCTATGTGGCGCGGTATTATCCCGTATTGACGCCGGGCAAGAGCAACTCGGTCGC
CGCATACACTATTCTCAGAATGACTTGGTTGAGTACTCACCAGTCACAGAAAAGCATCTTACGGATGGCA
TGACAGTAAGAGAATTATGCAGTGCTGCCATAACCATGAGTGATAACACTGCGGCCAACTTACTTCTGAC
AACGATCGGAGGACCGAAGGAGCTAACCGCTTTTTTGCACAACATGGGGGATCATGTAACTCGCCTTGAT
CGTTGGGAACCGGAGCTGAATGAAGCCATACCAAACGACGAGCGTGACACCACGATGCCTGTAGCAATGG
CAACAACGTTGCGCAAACTATTAACTGGCGAACTACTTACTCTAGCTTCCCGGCAACAATTAATAGACTG
GATGGAGGCGGATAAAGTTGCAGGACCACTTCTGCGCTCGGCCCTTCCGGCTGGCTGGTTTATTGCTGAT
AAATCTGGAGCCGGTGAGCGTGGGTCTCGCGGTATCATTGCAGCACTGGGGCCAGATGGTAAGCCCTCCC
GTATCGTAGTTATCTACACGACGGGGAGTCAGGCAACTATGGATGAACGAAATAGACAGATCGCTGAGAT
AGGTGCCTCACTGATTAAGCATTGGTAACTGTCAGACCAAGTTTACTCATATATACTTTAGATTGATTTA
AAACTTCATTTTTAATTTAAAAGGATCTAGGTGAAGATCCTTTTTGATAATCTCATGACCAAAATCCCTT
AACGTGAGTTTTCGTTCCACTGAGCGTCAGACCCCGTAGAAAAGATCAAAGGATCTTCTTGAGATCCTTT
TTTTCTGCGCGTAATCTGCTGCTTGCAAACAAAAAAACCACCGCTACCAGCGGTGGTTTGTTTGCCGGAT
CAAGAGCTACCAACTCTTTTTCCGAAGGTAACTGGCTTCAGCAGAGCGCAGATACCAAATACTGTTCTTC
TAGTGTAGCCGTAGTTAGGCCACCACTTCAAGAACTCTGTAGCACCGCCTACATACCTCGCTCTGCTAAT
CCTGTTACCAGTGGCTGCTGCCAGTGGCGATAAGTCGTGTCTTACCGGGTTGGACTCAAGACGATAGTTA
CCGGATAAGGCGCAGCGGTCGGGCTGAACGGGGGGTTCGTGCACACAGCCCAGCTTGGAGCGAACGACCT
ACACCGAACTGAGATACCTACAGCGTGAGCTATGAGAAAGCGCCACGCTTCCCGAAGGGAGAAAGGCGGA
CAGGTATCCGGTAAGCGGCAGGGTCGGAACAGGAGAGCGCACGAGGGAGCTTCCAGGGGGAAACGCCTGG
TATCTTTATAGTCCTGTCGGGTTTCGCCACCTCTGACTTGAGCGTCGATTTTTGTGATGCTCGTCAGGGG
GGCGGAGCCTATGGAAAAACGCCAGCAACGCGGCCTTTTTACGGTTCCTGGCCTTTTGCTGGCCTTTTGC
TCACATGGCTCGACAGATCT
